>Addgene plasmid #213123 | pENTR-D-sp6-kcnk4b | addgene full sequence | sequence record 421936 | Addgene NGS Result
ATTTAGGTGACACTATAGATTAAGCTCGGGCCCCAAATAATGATTTTATTTTGACTGATAGTGACCTGTT
CGTTGCAACAAATTGATGAGCAATGCTTTTTTATAATGCCAACTTTGTACAAAAAAGCAGGCTCCGCGGC
CGCCCCCTTGCCACCATGCACGGGGCAACTCTTGTATTTATCCTCACTGGGGTGCTCCTGTATTTGGTTA
TGGGGGCTCTGATGTTCAATTATCTGGAGGCCGGTCATGAAGAGAAACACTTTGACCTTCTGCAGACCAC
CAAACAAGAGTTCCTTAGTAACTATACCTGTGTGGACCTAGAGAATCTAAACAAGTTCATCGATACACTA
GCAGAGGTAATGGGTGTTGGAGTTGACCCCACCAAAAATGAAACCAATTTCAGCACCAGCTGGGACCTGG
CCAGCGCTTTCTTCTTCTGTGGAACCATTGTCACCACCATCGGTTATGGAAACATCTCTCCAAAGACATG
GTGGGGTCAGTTCTTCTGTATCTGCTATACACTGGTGGGCATTCCCTTGTTTGGATTTCTGTTGGCTGCC
GCAGGAGACCATCTGGGGACGTCGCTGAGGAATGCCATTGCTAAAATTGAAGCGCTTTTATGGAAATTTA
AGGTGAAACCAGTCATCGTGCGTGTCATCACCTCAGTGCTGTCCATCCTGCTGGGCTGCGTCCTCTTCAT
CTTTTTGCCAATTTTAGTCTTCCAGAAGATTGAAAATTGGACTCTGCTGGAATCTGCCTACTTTGTGGTC
ATCACCCTCACTACTGTGGGCTTTGGAGACTATGTTGCAGGGGATGACGTCAAGGGTGACGATGGTCGAG
AATATTGGTACAAGCCTCTGGTGTGGTTCTGGGTTTTGTTCGGTTTGGCCTACTTTGTTACCATTCTCTC
CATGATTGGGAACTGGATCTTGGTACTTACTAAAAAAACCAAAGCTGAGATGGAGGGGTTGCGAGCCCAT
GCCTCGGACTGGACTCAGAACATCCAGAATATGTCTGTGGATTTCAACATTGCTGGAAAACTTGAAGATC
CCTTCAAGCGCAGCAAGAGAAAGCGCCGTCACAGGCGGCACAAACACACCGGCAGTCAGGGTGAAGTCGG
AAAAGATGGTAGAGAGGAGAATGAATCTGAATCCGGCTCCTACTCATCAGATGAGTCTGAAGGCAGCTCG
GAGTCAGAGTCAGAGGCAACTCAAACTGAACGGGTCCCGGAGGGTGGAGGAAGCGTTGCTGCTAAAGAAT
TAGAGAAAGAGGAAAAACTTCACGCCATCCCCAAAGATCCCATCCCCAAAGATCCCAAGCCCAAAGATCC
CATCCTCAAAGATCCTATTCTCTCTCAGCCTTTGGATTACTTTGGGGAAAATCTTGCATACATTGATGAA
TCCTCAGATGCAGGGAGCAGGAAGGTCCACCTAGACCCCCTGCTGGATTTACCAGACTCAAACCCAGACA
GGCCCAAAAGGAGACGTCAACGGAGACAATTGAGAAGAGATCAACCAAAAACCAAGTACCCCCAAACCAG
TCCAATTGAACCAGAGAATAGAGCGCCAAATGGAGACATTCAACAGAAAGATCCTTCTACACCAAAAGTG
AAGGGTGGGCGCGCCGACCCAGCTTTCTTGTACAAAGTTGGCATTATAAGAAAGCATTGCTTATCAATTT
GTTGCAACGAACAGGTCACTATCAGTCAAAATAAAATCATTATTTGCCATCCAGCTGATATCCCCTATAG
TGAGTCGTATTACATGGTCATAGCTGTTTCCTGGCAGCTCTGGCCCGTGTCTCAAAATCTCTGATGTTAC
ATTGCACAAGATAAAAATATATCATCATGAACAATAAAACTGTCTGCTTACATAAACAGTAATACAAGGG
GTGTTATGAGCCATATTCAACGGGAAACGTCGAGGCCGCGATTAAATTCCAACATGGATGCTGATTTATA
TGGGTATAAATGGGCTCGCGATAATGTCGGGCAATCAGGTGCGACAATCTATCGCTTGTATGGGAAGCCC
GATGCGCCAGAGTTGTTTCTGAAACATGGCAAAGGTAGCGTTGCCAATGATGTTACAGATGAGATGGTCA
GACTAAACTGGCTGACGGAATTTATGCCTCTTCCGACCATCAAGCATTTTATCCGTACTCCTGATGATGC
ATGGTTACTCACCACTGCGATCCCCGGAAAAACAGCATTCCAGGTATTAGAAGAATATCCTGATTCAGGT
GAAAATATTGTTGATGCGCTGGCAGTGTTCCTGCGCCGGTTGCATTCGATTCCTGTTTGTAATTGTCCTT
TTAACAGCGATCGCGTATTTCGTCTCGCTCAGGCGCAATCACGAATGAATAACGGTTTGGTTGATGCGAG
TGATTTTGATGACGAGCGTAATGGCTGGCCTGTTGAACAAGTCTGGAAAGAAATGCATAAACTTTTGCCA
TTCTCACCGGATTCAGTCGTCACTCATGGTGATTTCTCACTTGATAACCTTATTTTTGACGAGGGGAAAT
TAATAGGTTGTATTGATGTTGGACGAGTCGGAATCGCAGACCGATACCAGGATCTTGCCATCCTATGGAA
CTGCCTCGGTGAGTTTTCTCCTTCATTACAGAAACGGCTTTTTCAAAAATATGGTATTGATAATCCTGAT
ATGAATAAATTGCAGTTTCATTTGATGCTCGATGAGTTTTTCTAATCAGAATTGGTTAATTGGTTGTAAC
ACTGGCAGAGCATTACGCTGACTTGACGGGACGGCGCAAGCTCATGACCAAAATCCCTTAACGTGAGTTA
CGCGTCGTTCCACTGAGCGTCAGACCCCGTAGAAAAGATCAAAGGATCTTCTTGAGATCCTTTTTTTCTG
CGCGTAATCTGCTGCTTGCAAACAAAAAAACCACCGCTACCAGCGGTGGTTTGTTTGCCGGATCAAGAGC
TACCAACTCTTTTTCCGAAGGTAACTGGCTTCAGCAGAGCGCAGATACCAAATACTGTTCTTCTAGTGTA
GCCGTAGTTAGGCCACCACTTCAAGAACTCTGTAGCACCGCCTACATACCTCGCTCTGCTAATCCTGTTA
CCAGTGGCTGCTGCCAGTGGCGATAAGTCGTGTCTTACCGGGTTGGACTCAAGACGATAGTTACCGGATA
AGGCGCAGCGGTCGGGCTGAACGGGGGGTTCGTGCACACAGCCCAGCTTGGAGCGAACGACCTACACCGA
ACTGAGATACCTACAGCGTGAGCTATGAGAAAGCGCCACGCTTCCCGAAGGGAGAAAGGCGGACAGGTAT
CCGGTAAGCGGCAGGGTCGGAACAGGAGAGCGCACGAGGGAGCTTCCAGGGGGAAACGCCTGGTATCTTT
ATAGTCCTGTCGGGTTTCGCCACCTCTGACTTGAGCGTCGATTTTTGTGATGCTCGTCAGGGGGGCGGAG
CCTATGGAAAAACGCCAGCAACGCGGCCTTTTTACGGTTCCTGGCCTTTTGCTGGCCTTTTGCTCACATG
TTCTTTCCTGCGTTATCCCCTGATTCTGTGGATAACCGTATTACCGCCTTTGAGTGAGCTGATACCGCTC
GCCGCAGCCGAACGACCGAGCGCAGCGAGTCAGTGAGCGAGGAAGCGGAAGAGCGCCCAATACGCAAACC
GCCTCTCCCCGCGCGTTGGCCGATTCATTAATGCAGCTGGCACGACAGGTTTCCCGACTGGAAAGCGGGC
AGTGAGCGCAACGCAATTAATACGCGTACCGCTAGCCAGGAAGAGTTTGTAGAAACGCAAAAAGGCCATC
CGTCAGGATGGCCTTCTGCTTAGTTTGATGCCTGGCAGTTTATGGCGGGCGTCCTGCCCGCCACCCTCCG
GGCCGTTGCTTCACAACGTTCAAATCCGCTCCCGGCGGATTTGTCCTACTCAGGAGAGCGTTCACCGACA
AACAACAGATAAAACTAAAGGCCCAGTCTTCCGACTGAGCCTTTCGTTTTATTTGATGCCTGGCAGTTCC
CTACTCTCGCGTTAACGCTAGCATGGATGTTTTCCCAGTCACGACGTTGTAAAACGACGGCCAGTCTTAA
Features (pLannotate 1.2.2; 11 found; start..end, strand, type, name):
      1..19      +  promoter       SP6 promoter: promoter for bacteriophage SP6 RNA polymerase
     34..133     +  protein_bind   attL1: mutant version of attL; recombination site for the Gateway® LR reaction LR Clonase™
    156..995     +  CDS            KCNK4 (fragment): KCNK4_HUMAN - Also known as TRAAK. Experimental evidence at protein level: Swiss-Prot protein existence level 1. Voltage-insensitive potassium channel (PubMed:22282805). Channel opening is triggered by mechanical forces that deform the membrane (PubMed:22282805, PubMed:25471887, PubMed:25500157, PubMed:30290154). Channel opening is triggered by raising the intracellular pH to basic levels (By similarity). The channel is inactive at 24 degrees Celsius (in vitro); raising the temperature to 37 degrees Celsius increases the frequency of channel opening, with a further increase in channel activity
   1627..1726    -  protein_bind   attL2: mutant version of attL; recombination site for the Gateway® LR reaction LR Clonase™
   1744..1762    -  promoter       T7 promoter: promoter for bacteriophage T7 RNA polymerase
   1896..2705    +  CDS            KanR: aminoglycoside phosphotransferase; aph(3')-Ia; confers resistance to kanamycin in bacteria or G418 (Geneticin®) in eukaryotes
   2852..3440    +  rep_origin     ori: high-copy-number ColE1/pMB1/pBR322/pUC origin of replication
   3623..3715    +  CDS            lacI (fragment): lac repressor; lacI; The lac repressor binds to the lac operator to inhibit transcription in E. coli. This inhibition can be relieved by adding lactose or isopropyl-β-D-thiogalactopyranoside (IPTG).
   3770..3797    -  terminator     rrnB T2 terminator: transcription terminator T2 from the E. coli rrnB gene
   3889..3975    -  terminator     rrnB T1 terminator: Escherichia coli rrnB; transcription terminator T1 from the E. coli rrnB gene
   4019..4055    -  CDS            lacZα (fragment): LacZα fragment of β-galactosidase; lacZ fragment
