[The description below was written by a language model from this plasmid's Addgene catalogue record and pLannotate feature annotations shown in this document.]
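Description:
pENTR-D-sp6-kcnk4b is a Gateway entry clone built on the pENTR-D-TOPO-type backbone, about 4.1 kb in total, and intended as a template for riboprobe synthesis. It is maintained in E. coli as a high-copy plasmid through a ColE1/pUC-type origin and selected with kanamycin via the aph(3')-Ia resistance gene. The rrnB T1 and T2 terminators typical of this backbone lie upstream of the cloning region and shield it from read-through transcription. The short lacI and lacZα fragments picked up by annotation appear to be non-functional backbone remnants.

The insert is the 1,455 bp coding sequence of zebrafish kcnk4b (also listed as LOC101882857), a two-pore domain potassium channel gene, cloned with its stop codon removed. The automated annotation labels part of it as a fragment of human KCNK4/TRAAK, which reflects homology to that mechanosensitive channel rather than a human origin. The insert sits in the forward orientation between attL1 and attL2, so it can be moved into destination vectors by an LR recombination reaction, and the missing stop codon would permit C-terminal fusions.

The backbone was modified by adding an SP6 promoter just upstream of attL1, while the native T7 promoter lies beyond attL2 and points back toward the insert. With opposing phage promoters flanking the gene, in vitro transcription from SP6 should give sense-strand RNA and transcription from T7 should give antisense RNA. This suits the production of probe and control transcripts for in situ hybridization, consistent with the associated study of potassium channel gene expression in zebrafish embryos.
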