Addgene plasmid #213123: pENTR-D-sp6-kcnk4b
Purpose: Riboprobe generation
Depositing lab: GuangJun Zhang. Depositing organization: Purdue University. Publication: Evolution of two-pore domain potassium channels and their gene expression in zebrafish embryos. Park SJ, Silic MR, Staab PL, Chen J, Zackschewski EL, Zhang G. Dev Dyn. 2024 Jan 25. doi: 10.1002/dvdy.690. PubMed 38270285.
Backbone
  Vector backbone: pENTR-D-TOP
  Backbone size w/o insert (bp): 2605
  Total vector size (bp): 4060
  Modifications to backbone: Sp6 was added before attL1
  Vector type: Cloning
Growth in bacteria
  Bacterial resistance: Kanamycin, 50 μg/mL
  Growth temperature: 37°C
  Growth strain: DH5alpha
  Copy number: High Copy
Gene/Insert
  Gene/Insert name: kcnk4b (alt name: LOC101882857)
  Species: D. rerio (zebrafish)
  Insert size (bp): 1455
  Mutation: Stop codon removed
  GenBank ID: XM_021481306.1
  Entrez Gene: LOC101882857
  Promoter: T7
  Cloning method: Ligation Independent Cloning
  Sequencing primers: 5′ M13F; 3′ M13R
Terms and licenses: Academic/Nonprofit Terms; Industry Terms: Not Available to Industry
How to cite: pENTR-D-sp6-kcnk4b was a gift from GuangJun Zhang (Addgene plasmid # 213123 ; http://n2t.net/addgene:213123 ; RRID:Addgene_213123)
